Addgene plasmid #126163: pBbE18a-RFP
Purpose: Constitutive expression vector for Escherichia coli. BglBrick compatible.
Depositing lab: Nigel Scrutton. Depositing organization: University of Manchester. Publication: SelProm: A Queryable and Predictive Expression Vector Selection Tool for Escherichia coli. Jervis AJ, Carbonell P, Taylor S, Sung R, Dunstan MS, Robinson CJ, Breitling R, Takano E, Scrutton NS. ACS Synth Biol. 2019 Mar 18. doi: 10.1021/acssynbio.8b00399. PubMed 30870592.
Backbone
  Vector backbone: pBb
  Backbone size w/o insert (bp): 2181
  Vector type: Bacterial Expression, Synthetic Biology
Growth in bacteria
  Bacterial resistance: Ampicillin, 100 μg/mL
  Growth temperature: 37°C
  Growth strain: DH5alpha
  Copy number: High Copy
Gene/Insert
  Gene/Insert name: RFP
  Species: Synthetic
  Insert size (bp): 678
  Promoter: J23117
  Cloning method: Unknown
  Sequencing primers: 5′ GTTATTGTCTCATGAGCGGATAC
Terms and licenses: Academic/Nonprofit Terms; Industry Terms: Not Available to Industry
Depositor comments: Cloning method was In-Fusion.
How to cite: pBbE18a-RFP was a gift from Nigel Scrutton (Addgene plasmid # 126163 ; http://n2t.net/addgene:126163 ; RRID:Addgene_126163)
