[The description below was written by a language model from this plasmid's Addgene catalogue record and pLannotate feature annotations shown in this document.]
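Description:
pBbE18a-RFP is a small (about 2.9 kb) constitutive bacterial expression vector for Escherichia coli, built on the pBb (BglBrick-compatible) backbone series used in synthetic biology. It replicates from a high-copy ColE1/pMB1-type origin and is selected with ampicillin through a β-lactamase (AmpR) gene driven by its native bla promoter. A phage lambda t0 terminator lies between the resistance gene and the origin, insulating the origin from read-through transcription out of the marker.

The payload is a 678 bp synthetic RFP coding sequence, annotated as mRFP1, the monomeric derivative of DsRed. According to the catalogue entry it is expressed from J23117, a member of the Anderson family of constitutive sigma-70 promoters from the Registry of Standard Biological Parts. The automated annotation labels the short promoter region upstream of the reporter as a fragment of J23119, which is consistent with the high sequence similarity among members of this promoter family and does not necessarily contradict the record. Downstream of the reporter, tandem rrnB T1 and T7Te terminators stop transcription before it reaches the rest of the plasmid.

Because the vector follows the BglBrick standard, the RFP gene can act as a placeholder to be swapped for a gene or pathway of interest, while also giving a simple fluorescent readout of expression strength. The plasmid was deposited with work on a tool for choosing and predicting the performance of E. coli expression vectors, which suggests it serves as one characterised promoter, origin and marker combination within a comparable vector set.
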