Features (pLannotate 1.2.2; 8 found; start..end, strand, type, name):
      7..29      +  promoter       J23119(SpeI) promoter (fragment): bacterial promoter (Registry of Standard Biological Parts BBa J23119) modified to end with an SpeI site
     87..764     +  CDS            mRFP1: monomeric derivative of DsRed (Campbell et al., 2002)
    797..868     +  terminator     rrnB T1 terminator: transcription terminator T1 from the E. coli rrnB gene
    884..911     +  terminator     T7Te terminator: phage T7 early transcription terminator
   1069..1657    -  rep_origin     ori: high-copy-number ColE1/pMB1/pBR322/pUC origin of replication
   1745..1839    -  terminator     lambda t0 terminator: transcription terminator from phage lambda
   1869..2729    -  CDS            AmpR: β-lactamase; bla; confers resistance to ampicillin, carbenicillin, and related antibiotics
   2730..2834    -  promoter       AmpR promoter: bla
>Addgene plasmid #126163 | pBbE18a-RFP | addgene full sequence | sequence record 247460 | Addgene NGS Result
GACGTCTTGACAGCTAGCTCAGTCCTAGGGATTGTGCTAGCAGGTTTAATCGAATTCAAAAGATCTTTTA
AGAAGGGGATATACATATGGCGAGTAGCGAAGACGTTATCAAAGAGTTCATGCGTTTCAAAGTTCGTATG
GAAGGTTCCGTTAACGGTCACGAGTTCGAAATCGAAGGTGAAGGTGAAGGTCGTCCGTACGAAGGTACCC
AGACCGCTAAACTGAAAGTTACCAAAGGTGGTCCGCTGCCGTTCGCTTGGGACATCCTGTCCCCGCAGTT
CCAGTACGGTTCCAAAGCTTACGTTAAACACCCGGCTGACATCCCGGACTACCTGAAACTGTCCTTCCCG
GAAGGTTTCAAATGGGAACGTGTTATGAACTTCGAAGACGGTGGTGTTGTTACCGTTACCCAGGACTCCT
CCCTGCAAGACGGTGAGTTCATCTACAAAGTTAAACTGCGTGGTACCAACTTCCCGTCCGACGGTCCGGT
TATGCAGAAAAAAACCATGGGTTGGGAAGCTTCCACCGAACGTATGTACCCGGAAGACGGTGCTCTGAAA
GGTGAAATCAAAATGCGTCTGAAACTGAAAGACGGTGGTCACTACGACGCTGAAGTTAAAACCACCTACA
TGGCTAAAAAACCGGTTCAGCTGCCGGGTGCTTACAAAACCGACATCAAACTGGACATCACCTCCCACAA
CGAAGACTACACCATCGTTGAACAGTACGAACGTGCTGAAGGTCGTCACTCCACCGGTGCTTAAGGATCC
AAACTCGAGTAAGGATCTCCAGGCATCAAATAAAACGAAAGGCTCAGTCGAAAGACTGGGCCTTTCGTTT
TATCTGTTGTTTGTCGGTGAACGCTCTCTACTAGAGTCACACTGGCTCACCTTCGGGTGGGCCTTTCTGC
GTTTATACCTAGGGCGTTCGGCTGCGGCGAGCGGTATCAGCTCACTCAAAGGCGGTAATACGGTTATCCA
CAGAATCAGGGGATAACGCAGGAAAGAACATGTGAGCAAAAGGCCAGCAAAAGGCCAGGAACCGTAAAAA
GGCCGCGTTGCTGGCGTTTTTCCATAGGCTCCGCCCCCCTGACGAGCATCACAAAAATCGACGCTCAAGT
CAGAGGTGGCGAAACCCGACAGGACTATAAAGATACCAGGCGTTTCCCCCTGGAAGCTCCCTCGTGCGCT
CTCCTGTTCCGACCCTGCCGCTTACCGGATACCTGTCCGCCTTTCTCCCTTCGGGAAGCGTGGCGCTTTC
TCATAGCTCACGCTGTAGGTATCTCAGTTCGGTGTAGGTCGTTCGCTCCAAGCTGGGCTGTGTGCACGAA
CCCCCCGTTCAGCCCGACCGCTGCGCCTTATCCGGTAACTATCGTCTTGAGTCCAACCCGGTAAGACACG
ACTTATCGCCACTGGCAGCAGCCACTGGTAACAGGATTAGCAGAGCGAGGTATGTAGGCGGTGCTACAGA
GTTCTTGAAGTGGTGGCCTAACTACGGCTACACTAGAAGGACAGTATTTGGTATCTGCGCTCTGCTGAAG
CCAGTTACCTTCGGAAAAAGAGTTGGTAGCTCTTGATCCGGCAAACAAACCACCGCTGGTAGCGGTGGTT
TTTTTGTTTGCAAGCAGCAGATTACGCGCAGAAAAAAAGGATCTCAAGAAGATCCTTTGATCTTTTCTAC
GGGGTCTGACGCTCAGTGGAACGAAAACTCACGTTAAGGGATTTTGGTCATGACTAGTGCTTGGATTCTC
ACCAATAAAAAACGCCCGGCGGCAACCGAGCGTTCTGAACAAATCCAGATGGAGTTCTGAGGTCATTACT
GGATCTATCAACAGGAGTCCAAGCGAGCTCGTAAACTTGGTCTGACAGTTACCAATGCTTAATCAGTGAG
GCACCTATCTCAGCGATCTGTCTATTTCGTTCATCCATAGTTGCCTGACTCCCCGTCGTGTAGATAACTA
CGATACGGGAGGGCTTACCATCTGGCCCCAGTGCTGCAATGATACCGCGAGACCCACGCTCACCGGCTCC
AGATTTATCAGCAATAAACCAGCCAGCCGGAAGGGCCGAGCGCAGAAGTGGTCCTGCAACTTTATCCGCC
TCCATCCAGTCTATTAATTGTTGCCGGGAAGCTAGAGTAAGTAGTTCGCCAGTTAATAGTTTGCGCAACG
TTGTTGCCATTGCTACAGGCATCGTGGTGTCACGCTCGTCGTTTGGTATGGCTTCATTCAGCTCCGGTTC
CCAACGATCAAGGCGAGTTACATGATCCCCCATGTTGTGCAAAAAAGCGGTTAGCTCCTTCGGTCCTCCG
ATCGTTGTCAGAAGTAAGTTGGCCGCAGTGTTATCACTCATGGTTATGGCAGCACTGCATAATTCTCTTA
CTGTCATGCCATCCGTAAGATGCTTTTCTGTGACTGGTGAGTACTCAACCAAGTCATTCTGAGAATAGTG
TATGCGGCGACCGAGTTGCTCTTGCCCGGCGTCAATACGGGATAATACCGCGCCACATAGCAGAACTTTA
AAAGTGCTCATCATTGGAAAACGTTCTTCGGGGCGAAAACTCTCAAGGATCTTACCGCTGTTGAGATCCA
GTTCGATGTAACCCACTCGTGCACCCAACTGATCTTCAGCATCTTTTACTTTCACCAGCGTTTCTGGGTG
AGCAAAAACAGGAAGGCAAAATGCCGCAAAAAAGGGAATAAGGGCGACACGGAAATGTTGAATACTCATA
CTCTTCCTTTTTCAATATTATTGAAGCATTTATCAGGGTTATTGTCTCATGAGCGGATACATATTTGAAT
GTATTTAGAAAAATAAACAAATAGGGGTTCCGCGCACATTTCCCCGAAAAGTGCCACCT
